>Addgene plasmid #77719 | MARK3 gRNA (BRDN0001146658) | addgene full sequence | sequence record 188298 | Addgene Assembled Sequence
CCCGGGTGCAAAGATGGATAAAGTTTTAAACAGAGAGGAATCTTTGCAGCTAATGGACCTTCTAGGTCTT
GAAAGGAGTGGGAATTGGCTCCGGTGCCCGTCAGTGGGCAGAGCGCACATCGCCCACAGTCCCCGAGAAG
TTGGGGGGAGGGGTCGGCAATTGATCCGGTGCCTAGAGAAGGTGGCGCGGGGTAAACTGGGAAAGTGATG
TCGTGTACTGGCTCCGCCTTTTTCCCGAGGGTGGGGGAGAACCGTATATAAGTGCAGTAGTCGCCGTGAA
CGTTCTTTTTCGCAACGGGTTTGCCGCCAGAACACAGGTAAGTGCCGTGTGTGGTTCCCGCGGGCCTGGC
CTCTTTACGGGTTATGGCCCTTGCGTGCCTTGAATTACTTCCACCTGGCTGCAGTACGTGATTCTTGATC
CCGAGCTTCGGGTTGGAAGTGGGTGGGAGAGTTCGAGGCCTTGCGCTTAAGGAGCCCCTTCGCCTCGTGC
TTGAGTTGAGGCCTGGCCTGGGCGCTGGGGCCGCCGCGTGCGAATCTGGTGGCACCTTCGCGCCTGTCTC
GCTGCTTTCGATAAGTCTCTAGCCATTTAAAATTTTTGATGACCTGCTGCGACGCTTTTTTTCTGGCAAG
ATAGTCTTGTAAATGCGGGCCAAGATCTGCACACTGGTATTTCGGTTTTTGGGGCCGCGGGCGGCGACGG
GGCCCGTGCGTCCCAGCGCACATGTTCGGCGAGGCGGGGCCTGCGAGCGCGGCCACCGAGAATCGGACGG
GGGTAGTCTCAAGCTGGCCGGCCTGCTCTGGTGCCTGGCCTCGCGCCGCCGTGTATCGCCCCGCCCTGGG
CGGCAAGGCTGGCCCGGTCGGCACCAGTTGCGTGAGCGGAAAGATGGCCGCTTCCCGGCCCTGCTGCAGG
GAGCTCAAAATGGAGGACGCGGCGCTCGGGAGAGCGGGCGGGTGAGTCACCCACACAAAGGAAAAGGGCC
TTTCCGTCCTCAGCCGTCGCTTCATGTGACTCCACGGAGTACCGGGCGCCGTCCAGGCACCTCGATTAGT
TCTCGAGCTTTTGGAGTACGTCGTCTTTAGGTTGGGGGGAGGGGTTTTATGCGATGGAGTTTCCCCACAC
TGAGTGGGTGGAGACTGAAGTTAGGCCAGCTTGGCACTTGATGTAATTCTCCTTGGAATTTGCCCTTTTT
GAGTTTGGATCTTGGTTCATTCTCAAGCCTCAGACAGTGGTTCAAAGTTTTTTTCTTCCATTTCAGGTGT
CGTGACGTACGGCCACCATGACCGAGTACAAGCCCACGGTGCGCCTCGCCACCCGCGACGACGTCCCCAG
GGCCGTACGCACCCTCGCCGCCGCGTTCGCCGACTACCCCGCCACGCGCCACACCGTCGATCCGGACCGC
CACATCGAGCGGGTCACCGAGCTGCAAGAACTCTTCCTCACGCGCGTCGGGCTCGACATCGGCAAGGTGT
GGGTCGCGGACGACGGCGCCGCCGTGGCGGTCTGGACCACGCCGGAGAGCGTCGAAGCGGGGGCGGTGTT
CGCCGAGATCGGCCCGCGCATGGCCGAGTTGAGCGGTTCCCGGCTGGCCGCGCAGCAACAGATGGAAGGC
CTCCTGGCGCCGCACCGGCCCAAGGAGCCCGCGTGGTTCCTGGCCACCGTCGGAGTCTCGCCCGACCACC
AGGGCAAGGGTCTGGGCAGCGCCGTCGTGCTCCCCGGAGTGGAGGCGGCCGAGCGCGCCGGGGTGCCCGC
CTTCCTGGAGACCTCCGCGCCCCGCAACCTCCCCTTCTACGAGCGGCTCGGCTTCACCGTCACCGCCGAC
GTCGAGGTGCCCGAAGGACCGCGCACCTGGTGCATGACCCGCAAGCCCGGTGCCTGAACGCGTTAAGTCG
ACAATCAACCTCTGGATTACAAAATTTGTGAAAGATTGACTGGTATTCTTAACTATGTTGCTCCTTTTAC
GCTATGTGGATACGCTGCTTTAATGCCTTTGTATCATGCTATTGCTTCCCGTATGGCTTTCATTTTCTCC
TCCTTGTATAAATCCTGGTTGCTGTCTCTTTATGAGGAGTTGTGGCCCGTTGTCAGGCAACGTGGCGTGG
TGTGCACTGTGTTTGCTGACGCAACCCCCACTGGTTGGGGCATTGCCACCACCTGTCAGCTCCTTTCCGG
GACTTTCGCTTTCCCCCTCCCTATTGCCACGGCGGAACTCATCGCCGCCTGCCTTGCCCGCTGCTGGACA
GGGGCTCGGCTGTTGGGCACTGACAATTCCGTGGTGTTGTCGGGGAAATCATCGTCCTTTCCTTGGCTGC
TCGCCTGTGTTGCCACCTGGATTCTGCGCGGGACGTCCTTCTGCTACGTCCCTTCGGCCCTCAATCCAGC
GGACCTTCCTTCCCGCGGCCTGCTGCCGGCTCTGCGGCCTCTTCCGCGTCTTCGCCTTCGCCCTCAGACG
AGTCGGATCTCCCTTTGGGCCGCCTCCCCGCGTCGACTTTAAGACCAATGACTTACAAGGCAGCTGTAGA
TCTTAGCCACTTTTTAAAAGAAAAGGGGGGACTGGAAGGGCTAATTCACTCCCAACGAAGACAAGATCTG
CTTTTTGCTTGTACTGGGTCTCTCTGGTTAGACCAGATCTGAGCCTGGGAGCTCTCTGGCTAACTAGGGA
ACCCACTGCTTAAGCCTCAATAAAGCTTGCCTTGAGTGCTTCAAGTAGTGTGTGCCCGTCTGTTGTGTGA
CTCTGGTAACTAGAGATCCCTCAGACCCTTTTAGTCAGTGTGGAAAATCTCTAGCAGTACGTATAGTAGT
TCATGTCATCTTATTATTCAGTATTTATAACTTGCAAAGAAATGAATATCAGAGAGTGAGAGGAACTTGT
TTATTGCAGCTTATAATGGTTACAAATAAAGCAATAGCATCACAAATTTCACAAATAAAGCATTTTTTTC
ACTGCATTCTAGTTGTGGTTTGTCCAAACTCATCAATGTATCTTATCATGTCTGGCTCTAGCTATCCCGC
CCCTAACTCCGCCCATCCCGCCCCTAACTCCGCCCAGTTCCGCCCATTCTCCGCCCCATGGCTGACTAAT
TTTTTTTATTTATGCAGAGGCCGAGGCCGCCTCGGCCTCTGAGCTATTCCAGAAGTAGTGAGGAGGCTTT
TTTGGAGGCCTAGGGACGTACCCAATTCGCCCTATAGTGAGTCGTATTACGCGCGCTCACTGGCCGTCGT
TTTACAACGTCGTGACTGGGAAAACCCTGGCGTTACCCAACTTAATCGCCTTGCAGCACATCCCCCTTTC
GCCAGCTGGCGTAATAGCGAAGAGGCCCGCACCGATCGCCCTTCCCAACAGTTGCGCAGCCTGAATGGCG
AATGGG
[124 nt withheld, positions 3367-3490]
C
[91 nt withheld, positions 3492-3582]
A
[49 nt withheld, positions 3584-3632]
CCTTTGACGTTGGAGTCCACGTTCTTT
[37 nt withheld, positions 3660-3696]
ACCCTATCTCGGTCTATTCTTTTGATTTATAAGGGATTTTGCCGATTTCGGCCTATTGGTTAAAAAATGA
GCTGATTTAACAAAAATTTAACGCGAATTTTAACAAAATATTAACGCTTACAATTTAGGTGGCACTTTTC
GGGGAAATGTGCGCGGAACCCCTATTTGTTTATTTTTCTAAATACATTCAAATATGTATCCGCTCATGAG
ACAATAACCCTGATAAATGCTTCAATAATATTGAAAAAGGAAGAGTATGAGTATTCAACATTTCCGTGTC
GCCCTTATTCCCTTTTTTGCGGCATTTTGCCTTCCTGTTTTTGCTCACCCAGAAACGCTGGTGAAAGTAA
AAGATGCTGAAGATCAGTTGGGTGCACGAGTGGGTTACATCGAACTGGATCTCAACAGCGGTAAGATCCT
TGAGAGTTTTCGCCCCGAAGAACGTTTTCCAATGATGAGCACTTTTAAAGTTCTGCTATGTGGCGCGGTA
TTATCCCGTATTGACGCCGGGCAAGAGCAACTCGGTCGCCGCATACACTATTCTCAGAATGACTTGGTTG
AGTACTCACCAGTCACAGAAAAGCATCTTACGGATGGCATGACAGTAAGAGAATTATGCAGTGCTGCCAT
AACCATGAGTGATAACACTGCGGCCAACTTACTTCTGACAACGATCGGAGGACCGAAGGAGCTAACCGCT
TTTTTGCACAACATGGGGGATCATGTAACTCGCCTTGATCGTTGGGAACCGGAGCTGAATGAAGCCATAC
CAAACGACGAGCGTGACACCACGATGCCTGTAGCAATGGCAACAACGTTGCGCAAACTATTAACTGGCGA
ACTACTTACTCTAGCTTCCCGGCAACAATTAATAGACTGGATGGAGGCGGATAAAGTTGCAGGACCACTT
CTGCGCTCGGCCCTTCCGGCTGGCTGGTTTATTGCTGATAAATCTGGAGCCGGTGAGCGTGGGTCTCGCG
GTATCATTGCAGCACTGGGGCCAGATGGTAAGCCCTCCCGTATCGTAGTTATCTACACGACGGGGAGTCA
GGCAACTATGGATGAACGAAATAGACAGATCGCTGAGATAGGTGCCTCACTGATTAAGCATTGGTAACTG
TCAGACCAAGTTTACTCATATATACTTTAGATTGATTTAAAACTTCATTTTTAATTTAAAAGGATCTAGG
TGAAGATCCTTTTTGATAATCTCATGACCAAAATCCCTTAACGTGAGTTTTCGTTCCACTGAGCGTCAGA
CCCCGTAGAAAAGATCAAAGGATCTTCTTGAGATCCTTTTTTTCTGCGCGTAATCTGCTGCTTGCAAACA
AAAAAACCACCGCTACCAGCGGTGGTTTGTTTGCCGGATCAAGAGCTACCAACTCTTTTTCCGAAGGTAA
CTGGCTTCAGCAGAGCGCAGATACCAAATACTGTTCTTCTAGTGTAGCCGTAGTTAGGCCACCACTTCAA
GAACTCTGTAGCACCGCCTACATACCTCGCTCTGCTAATCCTGTTACCAGTGGCTGCTGCCAGTGGCGAT
AAGTCGTGTCTTACCGGGTTGGACTCAAGACGATAGTTACCGGATAAGGCGCAGCGGTCGGGCTGAACGG
GGGGTTCGTGCACACAGCCCAGCTTGGAGCGAACGACCTACACCGAACTGAGATACCTACAGCGTGAGCT
ATGAGAAAGCGCCACGCTTCCCGAAGGGAGAAAGGCGGACAGGTATCCGGTAAGCGGCAGGGTCGGAACA
GGAGAGCGCACGAGGGAGCTTCCAGGGGGAAACGCCTGGTATCTTTATAGTCCTGTCGGGTTTCGCCACC
TCTGACTTGAGCGTCGATTTTTGTGATGCTCGTCAGGGGGGCGGAGCCTATGGAAAAACGCCAGCAACGC
GGCCTTTTTACGGTTCCTGGCCTTTTGCTGGCCTTTTGCTCACATGTTCTTTCCTGCGTTATCCCCTGAT
TCTGTGGATAACCGTATTACCGCCTTTGAGTGAGCTGATACCGCTCGCCGCAGCCGAACGACCGAGCGCA
GCGAGTCAGTGAGCGAGGAAGCGGAAGAGCGCCCAATACGCAAACCGCCTCTCCCCGCGCGTTGGCCGAT
TCATTAATGCAGCTGGCACGACAGGTTTCCCGACTGGAAAGCGGGCAGTGAGCGCAACGCAATTAATGTG
AGTTAGCTCACTCATTAGGCACCCCAGGCTTTACACTTTATGCTTCCGGCTCGTATGTTGTGTGGAATTG
TGAGCGGATAACAATTTCACACAGGAAACAGCTATGACCATGATTACGCCAAGCGCGCAATTAACCCTCA
CTAAAGGGAACAAAAGCTGGAGCTGCAAGCTTAATGTAGTCTTATGCAATACTCTTGTAGTCTTGCAACA
TGGTAACGATGAGTTAGCAACATGCCTTACAAGGAGAGAAAAAGCACCGTGCATGCCGATTGGTGGAAGT
AAGGTGGTACGATCGTGCCTTATTAGGAAGGCAACAGACGGGTCTGACATGGATTGGACGAACCACTGAA
TTGCCGCATTGCAGAGATATTGTATTTAAGTGCCTAGCTCGATACATAAACGGGTCTCTCTGGTTAGACC
AGATCTGAGCCTGGGAGCTCTCTGGCTAACTAGGGAACCCACTGCTTAAGCCTCAATAAAGCTTGCCTTG
AGTGCTTCAAGTAGTGTGTGCCCGTCTGTTGTGTGACTCTGGTAACTAGAGATCCCTCAGACCCTTTTAG
TCAGTGTGGAAAATCTCTAGCAGTGGCGCCCGAACAGGGACTTGAAAGCGAAAGGGAAACCAGAGGAGCT
CTCTCGACGCAGGACTCGGCTTGCTGAAGCGCGCACGGCAAGAGGCGAGGGGCGGCGACTGGTGAGTACG
CCAAAAATTTTGACTAGCGGAGGCTAGAAGGAGAGAGATGGGTGCGAGAGCGTCAGTATTAAGCGGGGGA
GAATTAGATCGCGATGGGAAAAAATTCGGTTAAGGCCAGGGGGAAAGAAAAAATATAAATTAAAACATAT
AGTATGGGCAAGCAGGGAGCTAGAACGATTCGCAGTTAATCCTGGCCTGTTAGAAACATCAGAAGGCTGT
AGACAAATACTGGGACAGCTACAACCATCCCTTCAGACAGGATCAGAAGAACTTAGATCATTATATAATA
CAGTAGCAACCCTCTATTGTGTGCATCAAAGGATAGAGATAAAAGACACCAAGGAAGCTTTAGACAAGAT
AGAGGAAGAGCAAAACAAAAGTAAGACCACCGCACAGCAAGCGGCCGCTGATCTTCAGACCTGGAGGAGG
AGATATGAGGGACAATTGGAGAAGTGAATTATATAAATATAAAGTAGTAAAAATTGAACCATTAGGAGTA
GCACCCACCAAGGCAAAGAGAAGAGTGGTGCAGAGAGAAAAAAGAGCAGTGGGAATAGGAGCTTTGTTCC
TTGGGTTCTTGGGAGCAGCAGGAAGCACTATGGGCGCAGCGTCAATGACGCTGACGGTACAGGCCAGACA
ATTATTGTCTGGTATAGTGCAGCAGCAGAACAATTTGCTGAGGGCTATTGAGGCGCAACAGCATCTGTTG
CAACTCACAGTCTGGGGCATCAAGCAGCTCCAGGCAAGAATCCTGGCTGTGGAAAGATACCTAAAGGATC
AACAGCTCCTGGGGATTTGGGGTTGCTCTGGAAAACTCATTTGCACCACTGCTGTGCCTTGGAATGCTAG
TTGGAGTAATAAATCTCTGGAACAGATTTGGAATCACACGACCTGGATGGAGTGGGACAGAGAAATTAAC
AATTACACAAGCTTAATACACTCCTTAATTGAAGAATCGCAAAACCAGCAAGAAAAGAATGAACAAGAAT
TATTGGAATTAGATAAATGGGCAAGTTTGTGGAATTGGTTTAACATAACAAATTGGCTGTGGTATATAAA
ATTATTCATAATGATAGTAGGAGGCTTGGTAGGTTTAAGAATAGTTTTTGCTGTACTTTCTATAGTGAAT
AGAGTTAGGCAGGGATATTCACCATTATCGTTTCAGACCCACCTCCCAACCCCGAGGGGACCCAGAGAGG
GCCTATTTCCCATGATTCCTTCATATTTGCATATACGATACAAGGCTGTTAGAGAGATAATTAGAATTAA
TTTGACTGTAAACACAAAGATATTAGTACAAAATACGTGACGTAGAAAGTAATAATTTCTTGGGTAGTTT
GCAGTTTTAAAATTATGTTTTAAAATGGACTATCATATGCTTACCGTAACTTGAAAGTATTTCGATTTCT
TGGCTTTATATATCTTGTGGAAAGGACGAAACACCGACTGTTGAAAACAATCGGCAGTTTTAGAGCTAGA
AATAGCAAGTTAAAATAAGGCTAGTCCGTTATCAACTTGAAAAAGTGGCACCGAGTCGGTGCTTTTTTAA
GCTTGGCGTAACTAGATCTTGAGACAAATGGCAGTATTCATCCACAATTTTAAAAGAAAAGGGGGGATTG
GGGGGTACAGTGCAGGGGAAAGAATAGTAGACATAATAGCAACAGACATACAAACTAAAGAATTACAAAA
ACAAATTACAAAAATTCAAAATTTTCGGGTTTATTACAGGGACAGCAGAGATCCACTTTGGCGCCGGCTC
GAGGGGG
Features (pLannotate 1.2.2; 29 found; start..end, strand, type, name):
     14..80      +  CDS            small t antigen (fragment): SV40 (simian virus 40) small t antigen
    106..317     +  promoter       EF-1α core promoter: core promoter for human elongation factor EF-1α
    318..1256    +  intron         EF-1α intron A: intron upstream of the start codon of human EF-1α
   1278..1877    +  CDS            PuroR (fragment): puromycin N-acetyltransferase; pac from Streptomyces; confers resistance to puromycin
   1893..2481    +  misc_feature   WPRE: woodchuck hepatitis virus posttranscriptional regulatory element
   2532..2551    +  misc_feature   cPPT/CTS (fragment): central polypurine tract and central termination sequence of HIV-1
   2553..2786    +  LTR            3' LTR (ΔU3): self-inactivating 3' long terminal repeat (LTR) from HIV-1
   2864..2985    +  polyA_signal   SV40 poly(A) signal: SV40 polyadenylation signal
   3025..3160    +  rep_origin     SV40 ori: SV40 origin of replication
   3181..3199    -  promoter       T7 promoter: promoter for bacteriophage T7 RNA polymerase
   3207..3362    +  CDS            lacZα (fragment): LacZα fragment of β-galactosidase; lacZ fragment
   3367..3795    +  rep_origin     f1 ori (sequence partly withheld): f1 bacteriophage origin of replication; arrow indicates direction of (+) strand synthesis
   3848..3952    +  promoter       AmpR promoter: bla
   3953..4813    +  CDS            AmpR: β-lactamase; bla; confers resistance to ampicillin, carbenicillin, and related antibiotics
   4984..5572    +  rep_origin     ori: high-copy-number ColE1/pMB1/pBR322/pUC origin of replication
   5755..5847    +  CDS            lacI (fragment): lac repressor; lacI; The lac repressor binds to the lac operator to inhibit transcription in E. coli. This inhibition can be relieved by adding lactose or isopropyl-β-D-thiogalactopyranoside (IPTG).
   5860..5881    +  protein_bind   CAP binding site: CAP binding activates transcription in the presence of cAMP. E. coli catabolite activator protein
   5896..5926    +  promoter       lac promoter: promoter for the E. coli lac operon
   5934..5950    +  protein_bind   lac operator: The lac repressor binds to the lac operator to inhibit transcription in E. coli. This inhibition can be relieved by adding lactose or isopropyl-β-D-thiogalactopyranoside (IPTG). lac repressor encoded by lacI
   5995..6013    +  promoter       T3 promoter: promoter for bacteriophage T3 RNA polymerase
   6041..6267    +  promoter       RSV promoter: Rous sarcoma virus enhancer/promoter
   6268..6448    +  LTR            5' LTR (truncated): truncated 5' long terminal repeat (LTR) from HIV-1
   6495..6620    +  misc_feature   HIV-1 Ψ: packaging signal of human immunodeficiency virus type 1
   6604..6967    +  CDS            HIV-1 gag (fragment): gag protein from human immunodeficiency virus 1; gag
   7113..7346    +  misc_feature   RRE: The Rev response element (RRE) of HIV-1 allows for Rev-dependent mRNA export from the nucleus to the cytoplasm.
   7723..7749    +  CDS            Rev (fragment): human immunodeficiency virus 1 (HIV-1) Rev protein; rev; enhances nuclear export of unspliced and incompletely spliced viral mRNAs
   7753..7993    +  promoter       U6 promoter: RNA polymerase III promoter for human U6 snRNA
   8023..8098    +  misc_RNA       gRNA scaffold: guide RNA scaffold for the Streptococcus pyogenes CRISPR/Cas9 system
   8154..8271    +  misc_feature   cPPT/CTS: central polypurine tract and central termination sequence of HIV-1
