[The description below was written by a language model from this plasmid's Addgene catalogue record and pLannotate feature annotations shown in this document.]
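Description:
MARK3 gRNA (BRDN0001146658) is a third-generation lentiviral CRISPR guide RNA plasmid built on the lentiGuide-Puro backbone and designed to target the human kinase gene MARK3 (also known as CTAK1 or PAR1A). It is propagated in E. coli as a high-copy plasmid through a ColE1/pUC-type origin with ampicillin selection from the β-lactamase gene. The backbone also carries an f1 origin, an SV40 origin and poly(A) signal, and remnants of a lac/lacZα cloning region flanked by T7 and T3 promoters.

The lentiviral transfer cassette begins with an RSV promoter fused to a truncated HIV-1 5' LTR, which makes genomic RNA production Tat-independent. This is followed by the Ψ packaging signal with a partial gag sequence, the Rev response element for nuclear export of the unspliced genome, and a central polypurine tract that aids nuclear import. It ends in a self-inactivating ΔU3 3' LTR.

Within this unit, the human U6 RNA polymerase III promoter drives the MARK3-specific spacer joined to the Streptococcus pyogenes guide RNA scaffold. A separate EF-1α promoter with its first intron expresses puromycin N-acetyltransferase, so transduced mammalian cells can be selected with puromycin. A WPRE downstream enhances transcript expression.

According to the depositor, the guide was designed against several MARK3 RefSeq transcript variants. The plasmid encodes no Cas9, so it must be used with a separate Cas9 vector such as lentiCas9-Blast or in cells that already express Cas9. It is an individual clone associated with a human kinome gRNA library and is suited to knockout of MARK3 by lentiviral delivery.
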