Addgene plasmid #77719: MARK3 gRNA (BRDN0001146658)
Purpose: 3rd generation lentiviral gRNA plasmid targeting human MARK3
Depositing lab: John Doench & David Root. Depositing organization: Broad Institute. Publication: Optimized sgRNA design to maximize activity and minimize off-target effects of CRISPR-Cas9. Doench JG, Fusi N, Sullender M, Hegde M, Vaimberg EW, Donovan KF, Smith I, Tothova Z, Wilen C, Orchard R, Virgin HW, Listgarten J, Root DE. Nat Biotechnol. 2016 Jan 18. doi: 10.1038/nbt.3437. PubMed 26780180.
Backbone
  Vector backbone: lentiGuide-Puro
  Backbone manufacturer: Zhang Lab (Addgene plasmid # 52963)
  Vector type: Mammalian Expression, Lentiviral, CRISPR
  Selectable markers: Puromycin
Growth in bacteria
  Bacterial resistance: Ampicillin, 100 μg/mL
  Growth temperature: 37°C
  Growth strain: DH5alpha
  Copy number: High Copy
Gene/Insert
  Gene/Insert name: MARK3 (alt names: MARK3; NM_001128918.2)
  gRNA/shRNA sequence: ACTGTTGAAAACAATCGGCA
  Species: H. sapiens (human)
  Entrez Gene: MARK3 (a.k.a. CTAK1, KP78, PAR1A, Par-1a, VIPB)
  Promoter: hU6
  Cloning method: Unknown
  Sequencing primers: 5′ U6-F; 3′ pS2-R
Terms and licenses: Academic/Nonprofit Terms; Industry Terms: Not Available to Industry
Depositor comments: The gRNA was designed to target the following Genbank reference sequence(s): NM_001128918.2,NM_001128919.2,NM_001128920.2,NM_001128921.2,NM_002376.6. Note that this plasmid does NOT contain Cas9. It should be used in conjunction with lentiCas9-Blast (Addgene #52962) or otherwise with cell lines already expressing Cas9. Browse the full kinome gRNA library at http://www.addgene.org/pooled-library/broadgpp-human-kinome/ or visit http://www.broadinstitute.org/rnai/public/ for detailed protocols and information.
How to cite: MARK3 gRNA (BRDN0001146658) was a gift from John Doench & David Root (Addgene plasmid # 77719 ; http://n2t.net/addgene:77719 ; RRID:Addgene_77719)
