>Addgene plasmid #77719 | MARK3 gRNA (BRDN0001146658) | depositor partial sequence | sequence record 145179 | Target Sequence
ACTGTTGAAAACAATCGGCA
