>Addgene plasmid #77719 | MARK3 gRNA (BRDN0001146658) | addgene partial sequence | sequence record 188297 | hU6-F
GTAGAAAGTAATAATTTCTTGGGTAGTTTGCAGTTTTAAAATTATGTTTTAAAATGGACTATCATATGCT
TACCGTAACTTGAAAGTATTTCGATTTCTTGGCTTTATATATCTTGTGGAAAGGACGAAACACCGACTGT
TGAAAACAATCGGCAGTTTTAGAGCTAGAAATAGCAAGTTAAAATAAGGCTAGTCCGTTATCAACTTGAA
AAAGTGGCACCGAGTCGGTGCTTTTTTAAGCTTGGCGTAACTAGATCTTGAGACAAATGGCAGTATTCAT
CCACAATTTTAAAAGAAAAGGGGGGATTGGGGGGTACAGTGCAGGGGAAAGAATAGTAGACATAATAGCA
ACAGACATACAAACTAAAGAATTACAAAAACAAATTACAAAAATTCAAAATTTTCGGGTTTATTACAGGG
ACAGCAGAGATCCACTTTGGCGCCGGCTCGAGGGGGCCCGGGTGCAAAGATGGATAAAGTTTTAAACAGA
GAGGAATCTTTGCAGCTAATGGACCTTCTAGGTCTTGAAAGGAGTGGGAATTGGCTCCGGTGCCCGTCAG
TGGGCAGAGC
